>Addgene plasmid #86884 | pET30a-YedK | addgene full sequence | sequence record 177289 | Addgene NGS Result
GGCTTCAGCAGAGCGCAGATACCAAATACTGTCCTTCTAGTGTAGCCGTAGTTAGGCCACCACTTCAAGA
ACTCTGTAGCACCGCCTACATACCTCGCTCTGCTAATCCTGTTACCAGTGGCTGCTGCCAGTGGCGATAA
GTCGTGTCTTACCGGGTTGGACTCAAGACGATAGTTACCGGATAAGGCGCAGCGGTCGGGCTGAACGGGG
GGTTCGTGCACACAGCCCAGCTTGGAGCGAACGACCTACACCGAACTGAGATACCTACAGCGTGAGCTAT
GAGAAAGCGCCACGCTTCCCGAAGGGAGAAAGGCGGACAGGTATCCGGTAAGCGGCAGGGTCGGAACAGG
AGAGCGCACGAGGGAGCTTCCAGGGGGAAACGCCTGGTATCTTTATAGTCCTGTCGGGTTTCGCCACCTC
TGACTTGAGCGTCGATTTTTGTGATGCTCGTCAGGGGGGCGGAGCCTATGGAAAAACGCCAGCAACGCGG
CCTTTTTACGGTTCCTGGCCTTTTGCTGGCCTTTTGCTCACATGTTCTTTCCTGCGTTATCCCCTGATTC
TGTGGATAACCGTATTACCGCCTTTGAGTGAGCTGATACCGCTCGCCGCAGCCGAACGACCGAGCGCAGC
GAGTCAGTGAGCGAGGAAGCGGAAGAGCGCCTGATGCGGTATTTTCTCCTTACGCATCTGTGCGGTATTT
CACACCGCAATGGTGCACTCTCAGTACAATCTGCTCTGATGCCGCATAGTTAAGCCAGTATACACTCCGC
TATCGCTACGTGACTGGGTCATGGCTGCGCCCCGACACCCGCCAACACCCGCTGACGCGCCCTGACGGGC
TTGTCTGCTCCCGGCATCCGCTTACAGACAAGCTGTGACCGTCTCCGGGAGCTGCATGTGTCAGAGGTTT
TCACCGTCATCACCGAAACGCGCGAGGCAGCTGCGGTAAAGCTCATCAGCGTGGTCGTGAAGCGATTCAC
AGATGTCTGCCTGTTCATCCGCGTCCAGCTCGTTGAGTTTCTCCAGAAGCGTTAATGTCTGGCTTCTGAT
AAAGCGGGCCATGTTAAGGGCGGTTTTTTCCTGTTTGGTCACTGATGCCTCCGTGTAAGGGGGATTTCTG
TTCATGGGGGTAATGATACCGATGAAACGAGAGAGGATGCTCACGATACGGGTTACTGATGATGAACATG
CCCGGTTACTGGAACGTTGTGAGGGTAAACAACTGGCGGTATGGATGCGGCGGGACCAGAGAAAAATCAC
TCAGGGTCAATGCCAGCGCTTCGTTAATACAGATGTAGGTGTTCCACAGGGTAGCCAGCAGCATCCTGCG
ATGCAGATCCGGAACATAATGGTGCAGGGCGCTGACTTCCGCGTTTCCAGACTTTACGAAACACGGAAAC
CGAAGACCATTCATGTTGTTGCTCAGGTCGCAGACGTTTTGCAGCAGCAGTCGCTTCACGTTCGCTCGCG
TATCGGTGATTCATTCTGCTAACCAGTAAGGCAACCCCGCCAGCCTAGCCGGGTCCTCAACGACAGGAGC
ACGATCATGCGCACCCGTGGGGCCGCCATGCCGGCGATAATGGCCTGCTTCTCGCCGAAACGTTTGGTGG
CGGGACCAGTGACGAAGGCTTGAGCGAGGGCGTGCAAGATTCCGAATACCGCAAGCGACAGGCCGATCAT
CGTCGCGCTCCAGCGAAAGCGGTCCTCGCCGAAAATGACCCAGAGCGCTGCCGGCACCTGTCCTACGAGT
TGCATGATAAAGAAGACAGTCATAAGTGCGGCGACGATAGTCATGCCCCGCGCCCACCGGAAGGAGCTGA
CTGGGTTGAAGGCTCTCAAGGGCATCGGTCGAGATCCCGGTGCCTAATGAGTGAGCTAACTTACATTAAT
TGCGTTGCGCTCACTGCCCGCTTTCCAGTCGGGAAACCTGTCGTGCCAGCTGCATTAATGAATCGGCCAA
CGCGCGGGGAGAGGCGGTTTGCGTATTGGGCGCCAGGGTGGTTTTTCTTTTCACCAGTGAGACGGGCAAC
AGCTGATTGCCCTTCACCGCCTGGCCCTGAGAGAGTTGCAGCAAGCGGTCCACGCTGGTTTGCCCCAGCA
GGCGAAAATCCTGTTTGATGGTGGTTAACGGCGGGATATAACATGAGCTGTCTTCGGTATCGTCGTATCC
CACTACCGAGATGTCCGCACCAACGCGCAGCCCGGACTCGGTAATGGCGCGCATTGCGCCCAGCGCCATC
TGATCGTTGGCAACCAGCATCGCAGTGGGAACGATGCCCTCATTCAGCATTTGCATGGTTTGTTGAAAAC
CGGACATGGCACTCCAGTCGCCTTCCCGTTCCGCTATCGGCTGAATTTGATTGCGAGTGAGATATTTATG
CCAGCCAGCCAGACGCAGACGCGCCGAGACAGAACTTAATGGGCCCGCTAACAGCGCGATTTGCTGGTGA
CCCAATGCGACCAGATGCTCCACGCCCAGTCGCGTACCGTCTTCATGGGAGAAAATAATACTGTTGATGG
GTGTCTGGTCAGAGACATCAAGAAATAACGCCGGAACATTAGTGCAGGCAGCTTCCACAGCAATGGCATC
CTGGTCATCCAGCGGATAGTTAATGATCAGCCCACTGACGCGTTGCGCGAGAAGATTGTGCACCGCCGCT
TTACAGGCTTCGACGCCGCTTCGTTCTACCATCGACACCACCACGCTGGCACCCAGTTGATCGGCGCGAG
ATTTAATCGCCGCGACAATTTGCGACGGCGCGTGCAGGGCCAGACTGGAGGTGGCAACGCCAATCAGCAA
CGACTGTTTGCCCGCCAGTTGTTGTGCCACGCGGTTGGGAATGTAATTCAGCTCCGCCATCGCCGCTTCC
ACTTTTTCCCGCGTTTTCGCAGAAACGTGGCTGGCCTGGTTCACCACGCGGGAAACGGTCTGATAAGAGA
CACCGGCATACTCTGCGACATCGTATAACGTTACTGGTTTCACATTCACCACCCTGAATTGACTCTCTTC
CGGGCGCTATCATGCCATACCGCGAAAGGTTTTGCGCCATTCGATGGTGTCCGGGATCTCGACGCTCTCC
CTTATGCGACTCCTGCATTAGGAAGCAGCCCAGTAGTAGGTTGAGGCCGTTGAGCACCGCCGCCGCAAGG
AATGGTGCATGCAAGGAGATGGCGCCCAACAGTCCCCCGGCCACGGGGCCTGCCACCATACCCACGCCGA
AACAAGCGCTCATGAGCCCGAAGTGGCGAGCCCGATCTTCCCCATCGGTGATGTCGGCGATATAGGCGCC
AGCAACCGCACCTGTGGCGCCGGTGATGCCGGCCACGATGCGTCCGGCGTAGAGGATCGAGATCGATCTC
GATCCCGCGAAATTAATACGACTCACTATAGGGGAATTGTGAGCGGATAACAATTCCCCTCTAGAAATAA
TTTTGTTTAACTTTAAGAAGGAGATATACATATGCACCATCATCATCATCATTCTTCTGGTCTGGTGCCA
CGCGGTTCTGGTATGAAAGAAACCGCTGCTGCTAAATTCGAACGCCAGCACATGGACAGCCCAGATCTGT
GTGGACGCTTTGCCCAATCCCAAACGCGTGAAGATTACCTTGCGCTTCTCGCGGAAGATATTGAACGCGA
TATTCCCTATGATCCCGAACCCATTGGCAGATACAACGTCGCGCCGGGAACCAAAGTCCTACTGCTCAGT
GAACGTGATGAACACCTTCATCTGGATCCGGTTTTCTGGGGATATGCTCCCGGATGGTGGGATAAACCGC
CGCTGATTAACGCCCGCGTAGAAACTGCGGCAACCAGTCGTATGTTTAAACCGCTCTGGCAACATGGTCG
GGCAATCTGTTTTGCCGATGGCTGGTTTGAGTGGAAAAAAGAAGGCGACAAAAAACAGCCTTTTTTTATC
TATCGTGCTGATGGACAACCTATTTTTATGGCCGCGATAGGTAGCACACCATTTGAGCGTGGTGACGAAG
CCGAAGGATTTTTGATCGTCACTGCTGCGGCAGATCAAGGTCTGGTAGATATTCATGACCGCCGCCCACT
GGTACTGTCGCCAGAAGCTGCGCGGGAATGGATGCGGCAAGAGATTAGCGGTAAAGAAGCCTCAGAAATC
GCGGCCAGTGGCTGTGTTCCAGCAAACCAGTTCTCCTGGCACCCGGTATCGCGCGCGGTGGGTAATGTTA
AAAACCAGGGCGCGGAGTTAATTCAACCTGTTTACCCATACGATGTTCCAGATTACGCTGGACTCGAGCA
CCACCACCACCACCACTGAGATCCGGCTGCTAACAAAGCCCGAAAGGAAGCTGAGTTGGCTGCTGCCACC
GCTGAGCAATAACTAGCATAACCCCTTGGGGCCTCTAAACGGGTCTTGAGGGGTTTTTTGCTGAAAGGAG
GAACTATATCCGGATTGGCGAATGGG
[124 nt withheld, positions 4437-4560]
C
[91 nt withheld, positions 4562-4652]
A
[49 nt withheld, positions 4654-4702]
CCTTTGACGTTGGAGTCCACGTTCTTT
[37 nt withheld, positions 4730-4766]
ACCCTATCTCGGTCTATTCTTTTGATTTATAAGGGATTTTGCCGATTTCGGCCTATTGGTTAAAAAATGA
GCTGATTTAACAAAAATTTAACGCGAATTTTAACAAAATATTAACGCTTACAATTTAGGTGGCACTTTTC
GGGGAAATGTGCGCGGAACCCCTATTTGTTTATTTTTCTAAATACATTCAAATATGTATCCGCTCATGAA
TTAATTCTTAGAAAAACTCATCGAGCATCAAATGAAACTGCAATTTATTCATATCAGGATTATCAATACC
ATATTTTTGAAAAAGCCGTTTCTGTAATGAAGGAGAAAACTCACCGAGGCAGTTCCATAGGATGGCAAGA
TCCTGGTATCGGTCTGCGATTCCGACTCGTCCAACATCAATACAACCTATTAATTTCCCCTCGTCAAAAA
TAAGGTTATCAAGTGAGAAATCACCATGAGTGACGACTGAATCCGGTGAGAATGGCAAAAGTTTATGCAT
TTCTTTCCAGACTTGTTCAACAGGCCAGCCATTACGCTCGTCATCAAAATCACTCGCATCAACCAAACCG
TTATTCATTCGTGATTGCGCCTGAGCGAGACGAAATACGCGATCGCTGTTAAAAGGACAATTACAAACAG
GAATCGAATGCAACCGGCGCAGGAACACTGCCAGCGCATCAACAATATTTTCACCTGAATCAGGATATTC
TTCTAATACCTGGAATGCTGTTTTCCCGGGGATCGCAGTGGTGAGTAACCATGCATCATCAGGAGTACGG
ATAAAATGCTTGATGGTCGGAAGAGGCATAAATTCCGTCAGCCAGTTTAGTCTGACCATCTCATCTGTAA
CATCATTGGCAACGCTACCTTTGCCATGTTTCAGAAACAACTCTGGCGCATCGGGCTTCCCATACAATCG
ATAGATTGTCGCACCTGATTGCCCGACATTATCGCGAGCCCATTTATACCCATATAAATCAGCATCCATG
TTGGAATTTAATCGCGGCCTAGAGCAAGACGTTTCCCGTTGAATATGGCTCATAACACCCCTTGTATTAC
TGTTTATGTAAGCAGACAGTTTTATTGTTCATGACCAAAATCCCTTAACGTGAGTTTTCGTTCCACTGAG
CGTCAGACCCCGTAGAAAAGATCAAAGGATCTTCTTGAGATCCTTTTTTTCTGCGCGTAATCTGCTGCTT
GCAAACAAAAAAACCACCGCTACCAGCGGTGGTTTGTTTGCCGGATCAAGAGCTACCAACTCTTTTTCCG
AAGGTAACT
Features (pLannotate 1.2.2; 21 found; start..end, strand, type, name):
    660..799     -  misc_feature   bom: basis of mobility region from pBR322
    901..1092    -  CDS            rop: Rop protein, which maintains plasmids at low copy number; rop
   1109..1489    +  CDS            YPB1_ECOLX: Protein predicted: Swiss-Prot protein existence level 4. From Escherichia coli.
   1561..1852    -  CDS            TcR (fragment): tetracycline efflux protein; tet; confers resistance to tetracycline
   1867..1888    -  protein_bind   CAP binding site: CAP binding activates transcription in the presence of cAMP. E. coli catabolite activator protein
   1901..2983    -  CDS            lacI: lac repressor; lacI; The lac repressor binds to the lac operator to inhibit transcription in E. coli. This inhibition can be relieved by adding lactose or isopropyl-β-D-thiogalactopyranoside (IPTG).
   2984..3061    -  promoter       lacI promoter: lacI
   3069..3348    -  CDS            TcR (fragment): tetracycline efflux protein; tet; confers resistance to tetracycline
   3374..3392    +  promoter       T7 promoter: promoter for bacteriophage T7 RNA polymerase
   3393..3417    +  protein_bind   lac operator: The lac repressor binds to the lac operator to inhibit transcription in E. coli. This inhibition can be relieved by adding lactose or isopropyl-β-D-thiogalactopyranoside (IPTG). lac repressor encoded by lacI
   3432..3454    +  RBS            RBS: efficient ribosome binding site from bacteriophage T7 gene 10 (Olins and Rangwala, 1989)
   3516..3560    +  CDS            S-Tag: affinity and epitope tag derived from pancreatic ribonuclease A
   3567..4232    +  CDS            yedK: YEDK_ECOLI - Also known as yedG. Experimental evidence at protein level: Swiss-Prot protein existence level 1. Sensor of abasic sites in single-stranded DNA (ssDNA) required to preserve genome integrity by promoting error-free repair of abasic sites (PubMed:30554877). Recognizes and binds abasic sites in ssDNA at replication forks and chemically modifies the lesion by forming a covalent cross-link with DNA: forms a stable thiazolidine linkage between a ring-opened abasic site and the alpha-amino and sulfhydryl substituents of its N-terminal catalytic cysteine residue (PubMed:30554877, PubMed:3
   4233..4259    +  CDS            3xHA (fragment): three tandem HA epitope tags
   4269..4286    +  CDS            9xHis (fragment): 9xHis affinity tag
   4296..4345    +  CDS            SET1 (fragment): solubility-enhancement tag derived from T7 phage gene 10B
   4353..4400    +  terminator     T7 terminator: transcription terminator for bacteriophage T7 RNA polymerase
   4437..4865    +  rep_origin     f1 ori (sequence partly withheld): f1 bacteriophage origin of replication; arrow indicates direction of (+) strand synthesis
   4918..4975    +  promoter       AmpR promoter (fragment): bla
   4984..5799    -  CDS            KanR: aminoglycoside phosphotransferase; aph(3')-Ia; confers resistance to kanamycin in bacteria or G418 (Geneticin®) in eukaryotes
   5921..474     +  rep_origin     ori (across the origin): high-copy-number ColE1/pMB1/pBR322/pUC origin of replication
