[The description below was written by a language model from this plasmid's Addgene catalogue record and pLannotate feature annotations shown in this document.]
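Description:
pET30a-YedK is a bacterial expression plasmid of about 6 kb built on the Novagen pET30a backbone for producing the Escherichia coli protein YedK, the bacterial ortholog of the SRAP (DUF159) family. It replicates from a ColE1/pBR322-type origin, accompanied by the bom mobility region and the rop gene. The catalogue lists it as high copy, although rop normally moderates copy number. Selection is by kanamycin through an aminoglycoside phosphotransferase gene. An f1 origin is also present, which allows single-stranded DNA production with helper phage. Short matches annotated as tetracycline resistance fragments, an AmpR promoter fragment and a SET1 fragment appear to be residual backbone sequence rather than functional elements.

The roughly 0.7 kb yedK coding sequence was inserted between the BglII and XhoI sites, both of which are retained. It lies downstream of a T7 promoter, lac operator and the phage T7 gene 10 ribosome binding site, and a T7 terminator follows it. The plasmid carries lacI under its own promoter, so transcription is repressed until IPTG is added, and expression requires a host that supplies T7 RNA polymerase. According to the record, the protein is fused to an N-terminal 6xHis tag and S-Tag and to a C-terminal HA epitope and 6xHis tag. The feature table annotates the S-Tag, a single HA unit and the C-terminal His stretch, but does not call the N-terminal His tag separately. These tags support metal-affinity purification and immunodetection. The annotation describes YedK as a sensor of abasic sites in single-stranded DNA that crosslinks to the lesion covalently. The stated purpose of the construct is bacterial expression of YedK, and it was deposited with a study of SRAP nuclease activity on oxidized 5-methylcytosine.
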