Addgene plasmid #86884: pET30a-YedK
Purpose: Bacterial expression of E. coli SRAP ortholog YedK
Depositing lab: Douglas Feldman. Depositing organization: University of Southern California. Publication: Erasure of Tet-Oxidized 5-Methylcytosine by a SRAP Nuclease. Kweon SM, Zhu B, Chen Y, Aravind L, Xu SY, Feldman DE. Cell Rep. 2017 Oct 10;21(2):482-494. doi: 10.1016/j.celrep.2017.09.055. PubMed 29020633.
Backbone
  Vector backbone: pET30a
  Backbone manufacturer: Novagen
  Backbone size w/o insert (bp): 5300
  Total vector size (bp): 6000
  Vector type: Bacterial Expression
Growth in bacteria
  Bacterial resistance: Kanamycin, 50 μg/mL
  Growth temperature: 37°C
  Growth strain: DH5alpha
  Copy number: High Copy
Gene/Insert
  Gene/Insert name: YedK (alt names: duf159; yedk)
  Species: Eschericia coli
  Insert size (bp): 700
  GenBank ID: YedK 946435
  Entrez Gene: yedK (a.k.a. b1931, ECK1930, JW1916, yedG)
  Tag / fusion protein: 6xHis (N terminal on backbone); S-Tag (N terminal on backbone); HA tag (C terminal on backbone); 6xHis (C terminal on backbone)
  Cloning method: Restriction Enzyme; 5′ cloning site BglII (not destroyed); 3′ cloning site XhoI (not destroyed)
  Sequencing primers: 5′ T7
Terms and licenses: Academic/Nonprofit Terms; Industry Terms: Not Available to Industry
How to cite: pET30a-YedK was a gift from Douglas Feldman (Addgene plasmid # 86884 ; http://n2t.net/addgene:86884 ; RRID:Addgene_86884)
