>Addgene plasmid #86884 | pET30a-YedK | depositor partial sequence | sequence record 169447 | T7
AGATCTGGGACGCTTTGCCCAATCCCAAACGCGTGAAGATTACCTTGCGCTTCTCGCGGAAGATATTGAA
CGCGATATTCCCTATGATCCCGAACCCATTGGCAGATACAACGTCGCGCCGGGAACCAAAGTCCTACTGC
TCAGTGAACGTGATGAACACCTTCATCTGGATCCGGTTTTCTGGGGATATGCTCCCGGATGGTGGGATAA
ACCGCCGCTGATTAACGCCCGCGTAGAAACTGCGGCAACCAGTCGTATGTTTAAACCGCTCTGGCAACAT
GGTCGGGCAATCTGTTTTGCCGATGGCTGGTTTGAGTGGAAAAAAGAAGGCGACAAAAAACAGCCTTTTT
TTATCTATCGTGCTGATGGACAACCTATTTTTATGGCCGCGATAGGNAGCACACCATTTGAGCGTGGTGA
CGAAGCCGAAGGATTTTTGATCGTCACTGCTGCGGCAGATCAAGGTCTGGTAGATATTCATGACCGCCGC
CCACTGGTACTGTCGCCAGAAGCTGCGCGGGAATGGATGCGGCAAGAGATTATCGGTAAAGAAGCCTCAG
AAATCGCGGCCAGTGGCTGTGTTCCAGCAAACCAGTTCTCCTGNNACCCGGTATCNCGCGCGGTGGGTAA
TGNTAAAAACCAGGGCGCGGAGTTAATTCNACCTGTTTACCCNTACGATGTTCCAGATTACGCTGGACTC
GAGCACCACCACCACCACCACTGA
